>Addgene plasmid #99279 | AAV pCAG-FLEX-mRuby3-WPRE | depositor full sequence | sequence record 181812 | AAV pCAG-FLEX-mRuby3-WPRE sequence 6455 bps
CCTGCAGGCAGCTGCGCGCTCGCTCGCTCACTGAGGCCGCCCGGGCAAAGCCCGGGCGTCGGGCGACCTT
TGGTCGCCCGGCCTCAGTGAGCGAGCGAGCGCGCAGAGAGGGAGTGGCCAACTCCATCACTAGGGGTTCC
TGCGGCCGCACGCGAAACAATTCTGCAGGAATCTAGTTATTAATAGTAATCAATTACGGGGTCATTAGTT
CATAGCCCATATATGGAGTTCCGCGTTACATAACTTACGGTAAATGGCCCGCCTGGCTGACCGCCCAACG
ACCCCCGCCCATTGACGTCAATAATGACGTATGTTCCCATAGTAACGCCAATAGGGACTTTCCATTGACG
TCAATGGGTGGAGTATTTACGGTAAACTGCCCACTTGGCAGTACATCAAGTGTATCATATGCCAAGTACG
CCCCCTATTGACGTCAATGACGGTAAATGGCCCGCCTGGCATTATGCCCAGTACATGACCTTATGGGACT
TTCCTACTTGGCAGTACATCTACGTATTAGTCATCGCTATTACCATGGTCGAGGTGAGCCCCACGTTCTG
CTTCACTCTCCCCATCTCCCCCCCCTCCCCACCCCCAATTTTGTATTTATTTATTTTTTAATTATTTTGT
GCAGCGATGGGGGCGGGGGGGGGGGGGGGGCGCGCGCCAGGCGGGGCGGGGCGGGGCGAGGGGCGGGGCG
GGGCGAGGCGGAGAGGTGCGGCGGCAGCCAATCAGAGCGGCGCGCTCCGAAAGTTTCCTTTTATGGCGAG
GCGGCGGCGGCGGCGGCCCTATAAAAAGCGAAGCGCGCGGCGGGCGGGGAGTCGCTGCGACGCTGCCTTC
GCCCCGTGCCCCGCTCCGCCGCCGCCTCGCGCCGCCCGCCCCGGCTCTGACTGACCGCGTTACTCCCACA
GGTGAGCGGGCGGGACGGCCCTTCTCCTCCGGGCTGTAATTAGCGCTTGGTTTAATGACGGCTTGTTTCT
TTTCTGTGGCTGCGTGAAAGCCTTGAGGGGCTCCGGGAGGGCCCTTTGTGCGGGGGGAGCGGCTCGGGGG
GTGCGTGCGTGTGTGTGTGCGTGGGGAGCGCCGCGTGCGGCTCCGCGCTGCCCGGCGGCTGTGAGCGCTG
CGGGCGCGGCGCGGGGCTTTGTGCGCTCCGCAGTGTGCGCGAGGGGAGCGCGGCCGGGGGCGGTGCCCCG
CGGTGCGGGGGGGGCTGCGAGGGGAACAAAGGCTGCGTGCGGGGTGTGTGCGTGGGGGGGTGAGCAGGGG
GTGTGGGCGCGTCGGTCGGGCTGCAACCCCCCCTGCACCCCCCTCCCCGAGTTGCTGAGCACGGCCCGGC
TTCGGGTGCGGGGCTCCGTACGGGGCGTGGCGCGGGGCTCGCCGTGCCGGGCGGGGGGTGGCGGCAGGTG
GGGGTGCCGGGCGGGGCGGGGCCGCCTCGGGCCGGGGAGGGCTCGGGGGAGGGGCGCGGCGGCCCCCGGA
GCGCCGGCGGCTGTCGAGGCGCGGCGAGCCGCAGCCATTGCCTTTTATGGTAATCGTGCGAGAGGGCGCA
GGGACTTCCTTTGTCCCAAATCTGTGCGGAGCCGAAATCTGGGAGGCGCCGCCGCACCCCCTCTAGCGGG
CGCGGGGCGAAGCGGTGCGGCGCCGGCAGGAAGGAAATGGGCGGGGAGGGCCTTCGTGCGTCGCCGCGCC
GCCGTCCCCTTCTCCCTCTCCAGCCTCGGGGCTGTCCGCGGGGGGACGGCTGCCTTCGGGGGGGACGGGG
CAGGGCGGGGTTCGGCTTCTGGCGTGTGACCGGCGGCTCTAGAGCCTCTGCTAACCATGTTCATGCCTTC
TTCTTTTTCCTACAGCTCCTGGGCAACGTGCTGGTTATTGTGCTGTCTCATCATTTTGGCAAAGAATTGA
TTTGATACCGCGGGCCCCGCGTGGACGGTACCCTTCAGGTCGACGTCGATAACTTCGTATAGCATACATT
ATACGAAGTTATCCGAATCGCAATAACTTCGTATAGGATACTTTATACGAAGTTATTTGGCGCGCCTGAC
TTGTACAGCTCGTCCATGCCACCACCAAGGTTGCTGTATTTGGCAACTGCCACTTCTCTTTGCACTACGT
AGGTTTCATTGTCACTCTCCTCGATCCTTTCCAGGCGGTGATCAACGGCATGGACACCGGGCATCTTGAT
GTTCCCGACGGTCTTTTTTGACCTGTAAGTTGTCACGAAGTTGCAGTGCAGATGGCCACCACCATCAACT
TTCAGTGCGATGTCAGTGTATCCTCTCAGACCACCATCTGCTGGATACATCATCTCTGTATTAGGCTCCC
AACCCTTGGTCTTCTTCTGCATCACGGGACCATTGGAGGGAAAGTTTACCCCTCTGACCTTGACGTTGTA
GACGAGCTCGCCATCCTCAAGGCTGGTGTCCTGCGTGACGGTGACGACTCCACCATCTTCGTATCTCGTA
ACTCTTTCCCAAGTAAAACCCTCAGGAAAGGACTGTTTAAAGAAATCAGGGATGTCGGCCGGGTACTTGA
TAAAGGTACGGCTGCCATACATGAACGACGTGGCAAGAATGTCAAAGGCAAATGGCAGGGGTCCTCCCTC
GATGACTTTGATCCTCATGGTTTGCACTCCCTCGTACGGTCTGCCTTCTCCTTCACCTGTGCATTTGAAT
TGGTGGCCGTTGACCGAACCTTCCATGACCACCTTCATACGCATATTTTCCTTGATCAGCTCTTCGCCCT
TAGACACCATGCCACCGGCCGGCCTTGATAACTTCGTATAATGTATGCTATACGAAGTTATCCGAATCGC
AATAACTTCGTATAAAGTATCCTATACGAAGTTATCGAAGATCATCAAGCTTATCGATAATCAACCTCTG
GATTACAAAATTTGTGAAAGATTGACTGGTATTCTTAACTATGTTGCTCCTTTTACGCTATGTGGATACG
CTGCTTTAATGCCTTTGTATCATGCTATTGCTTCCCGTATGGCTTTCATTTTCTCCTCCTTGTATAAATC
CTGGTTGCTGTCTCTTTATGAGGAGTTGTGGCCCGTTGTCAGGCAACGTGGCGTGGTGTGCACTGTGTTT
GCTGACGCAACCCCCACTGGTTGGGGCATTGCCACCACCTGTCAGCTCCTTTCCGGGACTTTCGCTTTCC
CCCTCCCTATTGCCACGGCGGAACTCATCGCCGCCTGCCTTGCCCGCTGCTGGACAGGGGCTCGGCTGTT
GGGCACTGACAATTCCGTGGTGTTGTCGGGGAAATCATCGTCCTTTCCTTGGCTGCTCGCCTATGTTGCC
ACCTGGATTCTGCGCGGGACGTCCTTCTGCTACGTCCCTTCGGCCCTCAATCCAGCGGACCTTCCTTCCC
GCGGCCTGCTGCCGGCTCTGCGGCCTCTTCCGCGTCTTCGCCTTCGCCCTCAGACGAGTCGGATCTCCCT
TTGGGCCGCCTCCCCGCATCGATACCGAGCGCTGCTCGAGAGATCGATCTGCCTCGACTGTGCCTTCTAG
TTGCCAGCCATCTGTTGTTTGCCCCTCCCCCGTGCCTTCCTTGACCCTGGAAGGTGCCACTCCCACTGTC
CTTTCCTAATAAAATGAGGAAATTGCATCGCATTGTCTGAGTAGGTGTCATTCTATTCTGGGGGGTGGGG
TGGGGCAGGACAGCAAGGGGGAGGATTGGGAAGACAATAGCAGGCATGCTGGGGACACGTGCGGACCGAG
CGGCCGCAGGAACCCCTAGTGATGGAGTTGGCCACTCCCTCTCTGCGCGCTCGCTCGCTCACTGAGGCCG
GGCGACCAAAGGTCGCCCGACGCCCGGGCTTTGCCCGGGCGGCCTCAGTGAGCGAGCGAGCGCGCAGCTG
CCTGCAGGGGCGCCTGATGCGGTATTTTCTCCTTACGCATCTGTGCGGTATTTCACACCGCATA
[142 nt withheld, positions 3915-4056]
C
[141 nt withheld, positions 4058-4198]
CCTTTGACGTTGGAGTCCACGTTCTTT
[37 nt withheld, positions 4226-4262]
ACCCTATCTCGGGCTATTCTTTTGATTTATAAGGGATTTTGCCGATTTCGGCCTATTGGTTAAAAAATGA
GCTGATTTAACAAAAATTTAACGCGAATTTTAACAAAATATTAACGTTTACAATTTTATGGTGCACTCTC
AGTACAATCTGCTCTGATGCCGCATAGTTAAGCCAGCCCCGACACCCGCCAACACCCGCTGACGCGCCCT
GACGGGCTTGTCTGCTCCCGGCATCCGCTTACAGACAAGCTGTGACCGTCTCCGGGAGCTGCATGTGTCA
GAGGTTTTCACCGTCATCACCGAAACGCGCGAGACGAAAGGGCCTCGTGATACGCCTATTTTTATAGGTT
AATGTCATGATAATAATGGTTTCTTAGACGTCAGGTGGCACTTTTCGGGGAAATGTGCGCGGAACCCCTA
TTTGTTTATTTTTCTAAATACATTCAAATATGTATCCGCTCATGAGACAATAACCCTGATAAATGCTTCA
ATAATATTGAAAAAGGAAGAGTATGAGTATTCAACATTTCCGTGTCGCCCTTATTCCCTTTTTTGCGGCA
TTTTGCCTTCCTGTTTTTGCTCACCCAGAAACGCTGGTGAAAGTAAAAGATGCTGAAGATCAGTTGGGTG
CACGAGTGGGTTACATCGAACTGGATCTCAACAGCGGTAAGATCCTTGAGAGTTTTCGCCCCGAAGAACG
TTTTCCAATGATGAGCACTTTTAAAGTTCTGCTATGTGGCGCGGTATTATCCCGTATTGACGCCGGGCAA
GAGCAACTCGGTCGCCGCATACACTATTCTCAGAATGACTTGGTTGAGTACTCACCAGTCACAGAAAAGC
ATCTTACGGATGGCATGACAGTAAGAGAATTATGCAGTGCTGCCATAACCATGAGTGATAACACTGCGGC
CAACTTACTTCTGACAACGATCGGAGGACCGAAGGAGCTAACCGCTTTTTTGCACAACATGGGGGATCAT
GTAACTCGCCTTGATCGTTGGGAACCGGAGCTGAATGAAGCCATACCAAACGACGAGCGTGACACCACGA
TGCCTGTAGCAATGGCAACAACGTTGCGCAAACTATTAACTGGCGAACTACTTACTCTAGCTTCCCGGCA
ACAATTAATAGACTGGATGGAGGCGGATAAAGTTGCAGGACCACTTCTGCGCTCGGCCCTTCCGGCTGGC
TGGTTTATTGCTGATAAATCTGGAGCCGGTGAGCGTGGGTCTCGCGGTATCATTGCAGCACTGGGGCCAG
ATGGTAAGCCCTCCCGTATCGTAGTTATCTACACGACGGGGAGTCAGGCAACTATGGATGAACGAAATAG
ACAGATCGCTGAGATAGGTGCCTCACTGATTAAGCATTGGTAACTGTCAGACCAAGTTTACTCATATATA
CTTTAGATTGATTTAAAACTTCATTTTTAATTTAAAAGGATCTAGGTGAAGATCCTTTTTGATAATCTCA
TGACCAAAATCCCTTAACGTGAGTTTTCGTTCCACTGAGCGTCAGACCCCGTAGAAAAGATCAAAGGATC
TTCTTGAGATCCTTTTTTTCTGCGCGTAATCTGCTGCTTGCAAACAAAAAAACCACCGCTACCAGCGGTG
GTTTGTTTGCCGGATCAAGAGCTACCAACTCTTTTTCCGAAGGTAACTGGCTTCAGCAGAGCGCAGATAC
CAAATACTGTCCTTCTAGTGTAGCCGTAGTTAGGCCACCACTTCAAGAACTCTGTAGCACCGCCTACATA
CCTCGCTCTGCTAATCCTGTTACCAGTGGCTGCTGCCAGTGGCGATAAGTCGTGTCTTACCGGGTTGGAC
TCAAGACGATAGTTACCGGATAAGGCGCAGCGGTCGGGCTGAACGGGGGGTTCGTGCACACAGCCCAGCT
TGGAGCGAACGACCTACACCGAACTGAGATACCTACAGCGTGAGCTATGAGAAAGCGCCACGCTTCCCGA
AGGGAGAAAGGCGGACAGGTATCCGGTAAGCGGCAGGGTCGGAACAGGAGAGCGCACGAGGGAGCTTCCA
GGGGGAAACGCCTGGTATCTTTATAGTCCTGTCGGGTTTCGCCACCTCTGACTTGAGCGTCGATTTTTGT
GATGCTCGTCAGGGGGGCGGAGCCTATGGAAAAACGCCAGCAACGCGGCCTTTTTACGGTTCCTGGCCTT
TTGCTGGCCTTTTGCTCACATGT
Features (pLannotate 1.2.2; 19 found; start..end, strand, type, name):
      1..141     -  repeat_region  AAV2 ITR: inverted terminal repeat of adeno-associated virus serotype 2 inverted
    234..537     +  enhancer       CMV enhancer: human cytomegalovirus immediate early enhancer
    539..816     +  promoter       chicken β-actin promoter: No description available
    818..1835    +  intron         chimeric intron: chimera between introns from chicken β-actin and rabbit β-globin
   1939..1972    +  protein_bind   loxP: Cre-mediated recombination occurs in the 8-bp core sequence (GCATACAT). Cre recombinase
   1983..2016    +  protein_bind   lox2272: Cre-mediated recombination occurs in the 8-bp core sequence (GGATACTT). lox2272 sites are compatible with each other, but incompatible with loxP or loxN sites (Lee and Saito, 1988). Cre recombinase
   2030..2740    -  CDS            mRuby3: mRuby3 is a basic (constitutively fluorescent) red fluorescent protein published in 2016, derived from Entacmaea quadricolor. It has low acid sensitivity.
   2758..2791    -  protein_bind   loxP: Cre-mediated recombination occurs in the 8-bp core sequence (GCATACAT). Cre recombinase
   2802..2835    -  protein_bind   lox2272: Cre-mediated recombination occurs in the 8-bp core sequence (GGATACTT). lox2272 sites are compatible with each other, but incompatible with loxP or loxN sites (Lee and Saito, 1988). Cre recombinase
   2859..3447    +  misc_feature   WPRE: woodchuck hepatitis virus posttranscriptional regulatory element
   3488..3695    +  polyA_signal   bGH poly(A) signal: bovine growth hormone polyadenylation signal
   3718..3858    +  repeat_region  AAV2 ITR: inverted terminal repeat of adeno-associated virus serotype 2 inverted
   3863..3914    -  misc_feature   bom (fragment): basis of mobility region from pBR322
   3933..4313    +  rep_origin     M13 ori (sequence partly withheld): M13 bacteriophage origin of replication; arrow indicates direction of (+) strand synthesis
   4389..4438    -  misc_feature   bom (fragment): basis of mobility region from pBR322
   4540..4575    -  CDS            rop (fragment): Rop protein, which maintains plasmids at low copy number; rop
   4670..4774    +  promoter       AmpR promoter: bla
   4775..5635    +  CDS            AmpR: β-lactamase; bla; confers resistance to ampicillin, carbenicillin, and related antibiotics
   5806..6394    +  rep_origin     ori: high-copy-number ColE1/pMB1/pBR322/pUC origin of replication
