[The description below was written by a language model from this plasmid's Addgene catalogue record and pLannotate feature annotations shown in this document.]
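Description:
AAV pCAG-FLEX-mRuby3-WPRE is a 6,455 bp AAV transfer plasmid for producing recombinant adeno-associated virus that expresses the red fluorescent protein mRuby3 only in cells containing Cre recombinase. It was derived from the corresponding tdTomato FLEX vector by swapping in a reverse-complemented, de novo synthesized mRuby3 fragment between AscI and FseI sites. The plasmid is maintained in bacteria through a high-copy ColE1/pUC-type origin and selected with ampicillin via the β-lactamase gene. The backbone also carries an M13 phage origin and small remnants of the pBR322 bom and rop regions.

The packaged genome is bounded by two AAV2 inverted terminal repeats and totals 3,858 bp including the ITRs, well within AAV capacity. Expression is driven by the composite CAG promoter, made up of the CMV immediate-early enhancer, the chicken β-actin promoter and a chimeric β-actin/β-globin intron. Downstream, the mRuby3 coding sequence sits in antisense orientation, flanked by a loxP and lox2272 pair on each side, with the two pairs facing each other. In the absence of Cre, no functional transcript is made. Cre inverts the cassette through one pair of compatible sites and then excises a site from the other pair, which locks mRuby3 in the sense orientation under CAG control. A WPRE enhances transcript stability and expression, and a bovine growth hormone polyadenylation signal terminates the message. The depositor notes that the stop codon lies 24 bp past the gene, which appends eight extra amino acids that are not expected to affect function. The vector suits labelling of genetically defined, Cre-expressing cell populations.
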