Addgene plasmid #99279: AAV pCAG-FLEX-mRuby3-WPRE
Purpose: Can be used to generate AAV virus that will express mRuby3 in the presence of Cre
Depositing lab: Rylan Larsen. Depositing organization: Allen Institute.
Backbone
  Vector backbone: AAV pCAG-FLEX-tdTomato-WPRE (Addgene #51503)
  Backbone manufacturer: Hongkui Zeng/Allen Institute For Brain Science
  Backbone size w/o insert (bp): 5723
  Total vector size (bp): 6455
  Modifications to backbone: A fragment containing reverse-complemented mRuby3 was swapped into replace tdTomato. Total AAV packaging size (including ITRs and DNA in between) is 3858 bp.
  Vector type: AAV, Cre/Lox
Growth in bacteria
  Bacterial resistance: Ampicillin, 100 μg/mL
  Growth temperature: 37°C
  Growth strain: NEB Stable
  Copy number: Unknown
Gene/Insert
  Gene/Insert name: mRuby3 (alt names: monomeric ruby3; mRuby3 red fluorescent protein)
  Species: Synthetic
  Insert size (bp): 733
  Cloning method: Restriction Enzyme; 5′ cloning site AscI (not destroyed); 3′ cloning site FseI (not destroyed)
  Sequencing primers: 5′ gcaacgtgctggttattgtg; 3′ TAGAAGGCACAGTCGAGG
Resource information
  A portion of this plasmid was derived from a plasmid made by: mRuby3 was synthesized de novo based on sequences published by Jun Chu's and Michael Lin's laboratories (Bajar et al, 2016, Nature Communications, PMID:26879144)
Terms and licenses: Academic/Nonprofit Terms; Industry Terms: Not Available to Industry
Depositor comments: The stop codon for mRuby3 ends 24 bp downstream of the gene, adding an additional 8 amino acids to the protein. However, this is not expected to impact the function of the protein.
How to cite: AAV pCAG-FLEX-mRuby3-WPRE was a gift from Rylan Larsen (Addgene plasmid # 99279 ; http://n2t.net/addgene:99279 ; RRID:Addgene_99279)
