>Addgene plasmid #99279 | AAV pCAG-FLEX-mRuby3-WPRE | addgene partial sequence | sequence record 190984 | Addgene Partial NGS Result
GGCTCGGGGGAGGGGCGCGGCGGCCCCCGGAGCGCCGGCGGCTGTCGAGGCGCGGCGAGCCGCAGCCATT
GCCTTTTATGGTAATCGTGCGAGAGGGCGCAGGGACTTCCTTTGTCCCAAATCTGTGCGGAGCCGAAATC
TGGGAGGCGCCGCCGCACCCCCTCTAGCGGGCGCGGGGCGAAGCGGTGCGGCGCCGGCAGGAAGGAAATG
GGCGGGGAGGGCCTTCGTGCGTCGCCGCGCCGCCGTCCCCTTCTCCCTCTCCAGCCTCGGGGCTGTCCGC
GGGGGGACGGCTGCCTTCGGGGGGGACGGGGCAGGGCGGGGTTCGGCTTCTGGCGTGTGACCGGCGGCTC
TAGAGCCTCTGCTAACCATGTTCATGCCTTCTTCTTTTTCCTACAGCTCCTGGGCAACGTGCTGGTTATT
GTGCTGTCTCATCATTTTGGCAAAGAATTGATTTGATACCGCGGGCCCCGCGTGGACGGTACCCTTCAGG
TCGACGTCGATAACTTCGTATAGCATACATTATACGAAGTTATCCGAATCGCAATAACTTCGTATAGGAT
ACTTTATACGAAGTTATTTGGCGCGCCTGACTTGTACAGCTCGTCCATGCCACCACCAAGGTTGCTGTAT
TTGGCAACTGCCACTTCTCTTTGCACTACGTAGGTTTCATTGTCACTCTCCTCGATCCTTTCCAGGCGGT
GATCAACGGCATGGACACCGGGCATCTTGATGTTCCCGACGGTCTTTTTTGACCTGTAAGTTGTCACGAA
GTTGCAGTGCAGATGGCCACCACCATCAACTTTCAGTGCGATGTCAGTGTATCCTCTCAGACCACCATCT
GCTGGATACATCATCTCTGTATTAGGCTCCCAACCCTTGGTCTTCTTCTGCATCACGGGACCATTGGAGG
GAAAGTTTACCCCTCTGACCTTGACGTTGTAGACGAGCTCGCCATCCTCAAGGCTGGTGTCCTGCGTGAC
GGTGACGACTCCACCATCTTCGTATCTCGTAACTCTTTCCCAAGTAAAACCCTCAGGAAAGGACTGTTTA
AAGAAATCAGGGATGTCGGCCGGGTACTTGATAAAGGTACGGCTGCCATACATGAACGACGTGGCAAGAA
TGTCAAAGGCAAATGGCAGGGGTCCTCCCTCGATGACTTTGATCCTCATGGTTTGCACTCCCTCGTACGG
TCTGCCTTCTCCTTCACCTGTGCATTTGAATTGGTGGCCGTTGACCGAACCTTCCATGACCACCTTCATA
CGCATATTTTCCTTGATCAGCTCTTCGCCCTTAGACACCATGCCACCGGCCGGCCTTGATAACTTCGTAT
AATGTATGCTATACGAAGTTATCCGAATCGCAATAACTTCGTATAAAGTATCCTATACGAAGTTATCGAA
GATCATCAAGCTTATCGATAATCAACCTCTGGATTACAAAATTTGTGAAAGATTGACTGGTATTCTTAAC
TATGTTGCTCCTTTTACGCTATGTGGATACGCTGCTTTAATGCCTTTGTATCATGCTATTGCTTCCCGTA
TGGCTTTCATTTTCTCCTCCTTGTATAAATCCTGGTTGCTGTCTCTTTATGAGGAGTTGTGGCCCGTTGT
CAGGCAACGTGGCGTGGTGTGCACTGTGTTTGCTGACGCAACCCCCACTGGTTGGGGCATTGCCACCACC
TGTCAGCTCCTTTCCGGGACTTTCGCTTTCCCCCTCCCTATTGCCACGGCGGAACTCATCGCCGCCTGCC
TTGCCCGCTGCTGGACAGGGGCTCGGCTGTTGGGCACTGACAATTCCGTGGTGTTGTCGGGGAAATCATC
GTCCTTTCCTTGGCTGCTCGCCTATGTTGCCACCTGGATTCTGCGCGGGACGTCCTTCTGCTACGTCCCT
TCGGCCCTCAATCCAGCGGACCTTCCTTCCCGCGGCCTGCTGCCGGCTCTGCGGCCTCTTCCGCGTCTTC
GCCTTCGCCCTCAGACGAGTCGGATCTCCCTTTGGGCCGCCTCCCCGCATCGATACCGAGCGCTGCTCGA
GAGATCGATCTGCCTCGACTGTGCCTTCTAGTTGCCAGCCATCTGTTGTTTGCCCCTCCCCCGTGCCTTC
CTTGACCCTGGAAGGTGCCACTCCCACTGTCCTTTCCTAATAAAATGAGGAAATTGCATCGCATTGTCTG
AGTAGGTGTCATTCTATTCTGGGGGGTGGGGTGGGGCAGGACAGCAAGGGGGAGGATTGGGAAGACAATA
GCAGGCATGCTGGGGACACGTGCGGACCGAGCGGCCGCAGGAACCCCTAGTGATGGAGTTGGCCACTCCC
TCTCTGCGCGCTCGCTCGCTCACTGAGGCCGGGCGACCAAAGGTCGCCCGACGCCCGGGCTTTGCCCGGG
CGGCCTCAGTGAGCGAGCGAGCGCGCAGCTGCCTGCAGGGGCGCCTGATGCGGTATTTTCTCCTTACGCA
TCTGTGCGGTATTTCACACCGCATA
[95 nt withheld, positions 2476-2570]
T
[46 nt withheld, positions 2572-2617]
C
[141 nt withheld, positions 2619-2759]
CCTTTGACGTTGGAGTCCACGTTCTTT
[37 nt withheld, positions 2787-2823]
ACTCTATCTCGGGCTATTCTTTTGATTTATAAGGGATTTTGCCGATTTCGGTCTATTGGTTAAAAAATGA
GCTGATTTAACAAAAATTTAACGCGAATTTTAACAAAATATTAACGTTTACAATTTTATGGTGCACTCTC
AGTACAATCTGCTCTGATGCCGCATAGTTAAGCCAGCCCCGACACCCGCCAACACCCGCTGACGCGCCCT
GACGGGCTTGTCTGCTCCCGGCATCCGCTTACAGACAAGCTGTGACCGTCTCCGGGAGCTGCATGTGTCA
GAGGTTTTCACCGTCATCACCGAAACGCGCGAGACGAAAGGGCCTCGTGATACGCCTATTTTTATAGGTT
AATGTCATGATAATAATGGTTTCTTAGACGTCAGGTGGCACTTTTCGGGGAAATGTGCGCGGAACCCCTA
TTTGTTTATTTTTCTAAATACATTCAAATATGTATCCGCTCATGAGACAATAACCCTGATAAATGCTTCA
ATAATATTGAAAAAGGAAGAGTATGAGTATTCAACATTTCCGTGTCGCCCTTATTCCCTTTTTTGCGGCA
TTTTGCCTTCCTGTTTTTGCTCACCCAGAAACGCTGGTGAAAGTAAAAGATGCTGAAGATCAGTTGGGTG
CACGAGTGGGTTACATCGAACTGGATCTCAACAGCGGTAAGATCCTTGAGAGTTTTCGCCCCGAAGAACG
TTTTCCAATGATGAGCACTTTTAAAGTTCTGCTATGTGGCGCGGTATTATCCCGTATTGACGCCGGGCAA
GAGCAACTCGGTCGCCGCATACACTATTCTCAGAATGACTTGGTTGAGTACTCACCAGTCACAGAAAAGC
ATCTTACGGATGGCATGACAGTAAGAGAATTATGCAGTGCTGCCATAACCATGAGTGATAACACTGCGGC
CAACTTACTTCTGACAACGATCGGAGGACCGAAGGAGCTAACCGCTTTTTTGCACAACATGGGGGATCAT
GTAACTCGCCTTGATCGTTGGGAACCGGAGCTGAATGAAGCCATACCAAACGACGAGCGTGACACCACGA
TGCCTGTAGCAATGGCAACAACGTTGCGCAAACTATTAACTGGCGAACTACTTACTCTAGCTTCCCGGCA
ACAATTAATAGACTGGATGGAGGCGGATAAAGTTGCAGGACCACTTCTGCGCTCGGCCCTTCCGGCTGGC
TGGTTTATTGCTGATAAATCTGGAGCCGGTGAGCGTGGGTCTCGCGGTATCATTGCAGCACTGGGGCCAG
ATGGTAAGCCCTCCCGTATCGTAGTTATCTACACGACGGGGAGTCAGGCAACTATGGATGAACGAAATAG
ACAGATCGCTGAGATAGGTGCCTCACTGATTAAGCATTGGTAACTGTCAGACCAAGTTTACTCATATATA
CTTTAGATTGATTTAAAACTTCATTTTTAATTTAAAAGGATCTAGGTGAAGATCCTTTTTGATAATCTCA
TGACCAAAATCCCTTAACGTGAGTTTTCGTTCCACTGAGCGTCAGACCCCGTAGAAAAGATCAAAGGATC
TTCTTGAGATCCTTTTTTTCTGCGCGTAATCTGCTGCTTGCAAACAAAAAAACCACCGCTACCAGCGGTG
GTTTGTTTGCCGGATCAAGAGCTACCAACTCTTTTTCCGAAGGTAACTGGCTTCAGCAGAGCGCAGATAC
CAAATACTGTTCTTCTAGTGTAGCCGTAGTTAGGCCACCACTTCAAGAACTCTGTAGCACCGCCTACATA
CCTCGCTCTGCTAATCCTGTTACCAGTGGCTGCTGCCAGTGGCGATAAGTCGTGTCTTACCGGGTTGGAC
TCAAGACGATAGTTACCGGATAAGGCGCAGCGGTCGGGCTGAACGGGGGGTTCGTGCACACAGCCCAGCT
TGGAGCGAACGACCTACACCGAACTGAGATACCTACAGCGTGAGCTATGAGAAAGCGCCACGCTTCCCGA
AGGGAGAAAGGCGGACAGGTATCCGGTAAGCGGCAGGGTCGGAACAGGAGAGCGCACGAGGGAGCTTCCA
GGGGGAAACGCCTGGTATCTTTATAGTCCTGTCGGGTTTCGCCACCTCTGACTTGAGCGTCGATTTTTGT
GATGCTCGTCAGGGGGGCGGAGCCTATGGAAAAACGCCAGCAACGCGGCCTTTTTACGGTTCCTGGCCTT
TTGCTGGCCTTTTGCTCACATGTCCTGCAGGCAGCTGCGCGCTCGCTCGCTCACTGAGGCCGCCCGGGCG
TCGGGCGACCTTTGGTCGCCCGGCCTCAGTGAGCGAGCGAGCGCGCAGAGAGGGAGTGGCCAACTCCATC
ACTAGGGGTTCCTGCGGCCGCACGCGAAACAATTCTGCAGGAATCTAGTTATTAATAGTAATCAATTACG
GGGTCATTAGTTCATAGCCCATATATGGAGTTCCGCGTTACATAACTTACGGTAAATGGCCCGCCTGGCT
GACCGCCCAACGACCCCCGCCCATTGACGTCAATAATGACGTATGTTCCCATAGTAACGCCAATAGGGAC
TTTCCATTGACGTCAATGGGTGGAGTATTTACGGTAAACTGCCCACTTGGCAGTACATCAAGTGTATCAT
ATGCCAAGTACGCCCCCTATTGACGTCAATGACGGTAAATGGCCCGCCTGGCATTATGCCCAGTACATGA
CCTTATGGGACTTTCCTACTTGGCAGTACATCTACGTATTAGTCATCGCTATTACCATGGTCGAGGTGAG
CCCCACGTTCTGCTTCACTCTCCCCATCTCCCCCCCCTCCCCACCCCCAATTTTGTATTTATTTATTTTT
TAATTATTTTGTGCAGCGATGGGGGCGGGGG
